Addgene plasmid #162820: pAS1_4x7SKPylT_EF1_Ub-*CoV2_ORF9c/14
Purpose: STELLA plasmid for amber suppression of N-terminally labelled CoV2_ORF9c/14
Depositing lab: Simon Elsaesser. Depositing organization: Karolinska Institutet. Publication: Universal Single-Residue Terminal Labels for Fluorescent Live Cell Imaging of Microproteins. Lafranchi L, Schlesinger D, Kimler KJ, Elsasser SJ. J Am Chem Soc. 2020 Nov 25;142(47):20080-20087. doi: 10.1021/jacs.0c09574. Epub 2020 Nov 11. PubMed 33175524.
Backbone
  Vector backbone: pAS
  Vector type: Mammalian Expression ; PiggyBac
Growth in bacteria
  Bacterial resistance: Ampicillin, 100 μg/mL
  Growth temperature: 37°C
  Growth strain: NEB Stable
  Copy number: High Copy
Gene/Insert
  Gene/Insert name: Ub-(N-TAG)CoV2_ORF9c/14
  Species: SARS-CoV-2
  Mutation: CoV2_ORF9c/14(Met1,Amber)
  Promoter: EF1alpha
  Cloning method: Restriction Enzyme; 5′ cloning site Unknown (unknown if destroyed)
Terms and licenses: Academic/Nonprofit Terms; Industry Terms: Not Available to Industry
Depositor comments: Protein sequence: (TAG)LQSCYNFLKEQHCQKASTQKGAEAAVKPLLVPHHVVATVQEIQLQAAVGELLLLEWLAMAVMLLLLCCCLTD
How to cite: pAS1_4x7SKPylT_EF1_Ub-*CoV2_ORF9c/14 was a gift from Simon Elsaesser (Addgene plasmid # 162820 ; http://n2t.net/addgene:162820 ; RRID:Addgene_162820)
