[The description below was written by a language model from this plasmid's Addgene catalogue record and pLannotate feature annotations shown in this document.]
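Description:
pAS1_4x7SKPylT_EF1_Ub-*CoV2_ORF9c/14 is a 7.3 kb mammalian expression plasmid on the pAS backbone, catalogued as a PiggyBac-type vector and designed for amber suppression in mammalian cells. It is propagated in E. coli through a high-copy ColE1/pUC origin with ampicillin selection (AmpR under the bla promoter). It also carries an f1 origin and leftover lacZα/lac promoter cloning-vector sequences. The automated annotation does not call any PiggyBac terminal repeats. Two regions flanking the payload are instead matched to fragments of a phage lambda portal protein, which are probably spurious hits, so the transposon boundaries cannot be read from the feature table. No mammalian selection marker is annotated.

The payload has two parts. Four tandem tRNA genes on the reverse strand correspond to the "4x7SKPylT" in the name, meaning four copies of the pyrrolysyl suppressor tRNA, each presumably driven by a 7SK Pol III promoter, although these promoters are not annotated. Downstream, an EF-1α core promoter combined with the HTLV-1 5′ LTR segment drives an open reading frame that encodes ubiquitin fused directly to SARS-CoV-2 ORF9c/14. In this fusion, the initiator methionine of the viral protein is replaced by an amber (TAG) codon. A WPRE fragment and an SV40 polyadenylation signal follow the open reading frame.

In the STELLA approach, the amber codon is decoded with a non-canonical amino acid, and endogenous deubiquitinases are expected to remove the ubiquitin. This leaves the microprotein with a single modified residue at its N-terminus, which can be labelled for fluorescent live-cell imaging. No pyrrolysyl-tRNA synthetase is annotated on this plasmid, so it would apparently have to be supplied separately.
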