Features (pLannotate 1.2.2; 22 found; start..end, strand, type, name):
    118..546     -  rep_origin     f1 ori (sequence partly withheld): f1 bacteriophage origin of replication; arrow indicates direction of (+) strand synthesis
    551..706     -  CDS            lacZα (fragment): LacZα fragment of β-galactosidase; lacZ fragment
    708..827     +  CDS            B (fragment): PORTL_LAMBD - Experimental evidence at protein level: Swiss-Prot protein existence level 1. Forms the portal vertex of the capsid (PubMed:6228056, PubMed:6232391). This portal plays critical roles in head assembly, genome packaging, neck/tail attachment, and genome ejection (Probable). The portal protein multimerizes as a single ring-shaped homododecamer arranged around a central channel (PubMed:6232391). Binds to the terminase subunits to form the packaging machine (PubMed:7799432). From Escherichia phage lambda (Bacteriophage lambda).
   1340..1408    -  ncRNA          tRNA: Accession: RF00005 - tRNA
   1669..1737    -  ncRNA          tRNA: Accession: RF00005 - tRNA
   1998..2066    -  ncRNA          tRNA: Accession: RF00005 - tRNA
   2327..2395    -  ncRNA          tRNA: Accession: RF00005 - tRNA
   2687..2898    +  promoter       EF-1α core promoter: core promoter for human elongation factor EF-1α
   2911..3179    +  LTR            5' LTR (truncated): truncated 5' long terminal repeat (LTR) from human T-cell leukemia virus (HTLV) type 1
   3218..3445    +  CDS            UBIQ_CERCA: Experimental evidence at protein level: Swiss-Prot protein existence level 1. Ubiquitin exists either covalently attached to another protein, or free (unanchored). When covalently bound, it is conjugated to target proteins via an isopeptide bond either as a monomer (monoubiquitin), a polymer linked via different Lys residues of the ubiquitin (polyubiquitin chains) or a linear polymer linked via the initiator Met of the ubiquitin (linear polyubiquitin chains). Polyubiquitin chains, when attached to a target protein, have different functions depending on the Lys residue of the ubiquitin that is
   3449..3655    +  CDS            Y14_SARS: Experimental evidence at protein level: Swiss-Prot protein existence level 1. From Severe acute respiratory syndrome coronavirus (SARS-CoV).
   3676..3782    +  misc_feature   WPRE (fragment): woodchuck hepatitis virus posttranscriptional regulatory element
   3791..3912    +  polyA_signal   SV40 poly(A) signal: SV40 polyadenylation signal
   3930..4022    +  ncRNA          G-CSF SLDE: Accession: RF00183 - G-CSF factor stem-loop destabilising element (SLDE)
   4719..5186    +  CDS            B (fragment): PORTL_LAMBD - Experimental evidence at protein level: Swiss-Prot protein existence level 1. Forms the portal vertex of the capsid (PubMed:6228056, PubMed:6232391). This portal plays critical roles in head assembly, genome packaging, neck/tail attachment, and genome ejection (Probable). The portal protein multimerizes as a single ring-shaped homododecamer arranged around a central channel (PubMed:6232391). Binds to the terminase subunits to form the packaging machine (PubMed:7799432). From Escherichia phage lambda (Bacteriophage lambda).
   5224..5240    -  protein_bind   lac operator: The lac repressor binds to the lac operator to inhibit transcription in E. coli. This inhibition can be relieved by adding lactose or isopropyl-β-D-thiogalactopyranoside (IPTG). lac repressor encoded by lacI
   5248..5278    -  promoter       lac promoter: promoter for the E. coli lac operon
   5293..5314    -  protein_bind   CAP binding site: CAP binding activates transcription in the presence of cAMP. E. coli catabolite activator protein
   5327..5419    -  CDS            lacI (fragment): lac repressor; lacI; The lac repressor binds to the lac operator to inhibit transcription in E. coli. This inhibition can be relieved by adding lactose or isopropyl-β-D-thiogalactopyranoside (IPTG).
   5602..6190    -  rep_origin     ori: high-copy-number ColE1/pMB1/pBR322/pUC origin of replication
   6361..7221    -  CDS            AmpR: β-lactamase; bla; confers resistance to ampicillin, carbenicillin, and related antibiotics
   7222..65      -  promoter       AmpR promoter (across the origin): bla
>Addgene plasmid #162820 | pAS1_4x7SKPylT_EF1_Ub-*CoV2_ORF9c/14 | addgene full sequence | sequence record 318631 | Addgene NGS Result
TATTGTCTCATGAGCGGATACATATTTGAATGTATTTAGAAAAATAAACAAATAGGGGTTCCGCGCACAT
TTCCCCGAAAAGTGCCACCTAAATTGTAAGCGTTAATATTTTGTTAAAATTCGCGTTAAATTTTTGTTAA
ATCAGCTCATTTTTTAACCAATAGGCCGAAATCGGCAAAATCCCTTATAAATCAAAAGAATAGACCGAGA
TAGGGTTGAGTGTTGTTCCAGTTTGGAACAAGAGTCCACTATTAAAGAACGTGGACTCCAACGTCAAAGG
[49 nt withheld, positions 281-329]
T
[91 nt withheld, positions 331-421]
G
[124 nt withheld, positions 423-546]
CCCATTCGCCATTCAGGCTGCGCAACTGTTGGGAAGGGCGATCGGTGCGGGCCTCTTCGCTATTACGCCA
GCTGGCGAAAGGGGGATGTGCTGCAAGGCGATTAAGTTGGGTAACGCCAGGGTTTTCCCAGTCACGACGT
TGTAAAACGACGGCCAGTGAGCGCGCCTCGTTCATTCACGTTTTTGAACCCGTGGAGGACGGGCAGACTC
GCGGTGCAAATGTGTTTTACAGCGTGATGGAGCAGATGAAGATGCTCGACACGCTGCAGAACACGCAGCT
AGATTAACCCTAGAAAGATAATCATATTGTGACGTACGTTAAAGATAATCATGTGTAAAATTGACGCATG
TGTTTTATCGGTCTGTATATCGAGGTTTATTTATTAATTTGAATAGATATTAAGTTTTATTATATTTACA
CTTACATACTAATAATAAATTCAACAAACAATTTATTTATGTTTATTTATTTATTAAAAAAAACAAAAAC
TCAAAATTTCTTCTATAAAGTAACAAAACTTTTATGAGGGACAGCCCCCCCCCAAAGCCCCCAGGGATGT
AATTACGTCCCTCCCCCGCTAGGGGGCAGCAGCGAGCCGCCCGGGGCTCCGCTCCGGTCCGGCGCTCCCC
CCGCATCCCCGAGCCGGCAGCGTGCGGGGACAGCCCGGGCACGGGGAAGGTGGCACGGGATCGCTTTCCT
CTGAACGCTTCTCGCTGCTCTTTGAGCCTGCAGACACCTGGGGGGATACGGGGAAAAGGCCTCCACGGCC
AACTAGTGAAAAACCGCACTTGTCCGGAAACCCCGGGAATCTAACCCGGCTGAACGGATTTAGAGTCCGT
TCGATCTACATGATCAGGTTTCCGAGGTACCCAGGCGGCGCACAAGCTATATAAACCTGAAGGAAATCTC
AACTTTACACTTAGGTCAAGTTACTTATCGTACTAGAGCTTCAGCAGGAAATTTAACTAAAATCTAATTT
AACCAGCATAGCAAATATCATTTATTCCCAAAATGCTAAAGTTTGAGATAAACGGACTTGATTTCCGGCT
GTTTTGACACTATCCAGAATGCCTTGCAGATGGGTGGGGCATGCTAAATACTGCAGGAAAAACCGCACTT
GTCCGGAAACCCCGGGAATCTAACCCGGCTGAACGGATTTAGAGTCCGTTCGATCTACATGATCAGGTTT
CCGAGGTACCCAGGCGGCGCACAAGCTATATAAACCTGAAGGAAATCTCAACTTTACACTTAGGTCAAGT
TACTTATCGTACTAGAGCTTCAGCAGGAAATTTAACTAAAATCTAATTTAACCAGCATAGCAAATATCAT
TTATTCCCAAAATGCTAAAGTTTGAGATAAACGGACTTGATTTCCGGCTGTTTTGACACTATCCAGAATG
CCTTGCAGATGGGTGGGGCATGCTAAATACTGCAGGAAAAACCGCACTTGTCCGGAAACCCCGGGAATCT
AACCCGGCTGAACGGATTTAGAGTCCGTTCGATCTACATGATCAGGTTTCCGAGGTACCCAGGCGGCGCA
CAAGCTATATAAACCTGAAGGAAATCTCAACTTTACACTTAGGTCAAGTTACTTATCGTACTAGAGCTTC
AGCAGGAAATTTAACTAAAATCTAATTTAACCAGCATAGCAAATATCATTTATTCCCAAAATGCTAAAGT
TTGAGATAAACGGACTTGATTTCCGGCTGTTTTGACACTATCCAGAATGCCTTGCAGATGGGTGGGGCAT
GCTAAATACTGCAGGAAAAACCGCACTTGTCCGGAAACCCCGGGAATCTAACCCGGCTGAACGGATTTAG
AGTCCGTTCGATCTACATGATCAGGTTTCCGAGGTACCCAGGCGGCGCACAAGCTATATAAACCTGAAGG
AAATCTCAACTTTACACTTAGGTCAAGTTACTTATCGTACTAGAGCTTCAGCAGGAAATTTAACTAAAAT
CTAATTTAACCAGCATAGCAAATATCATTTATTCCCAAAATGCTAAAGTTTGAGATAAACGGACTTGATT
TCCGGCTGTTTTGACACTATCCAGAATGCCTTGCAGATGGGTGGGGCATGCTAAATACTGCAGAACTAGT
GCTCTAGAAAGGATCTGCGATCGCTCCGGTGCCCGTCAGTGGGCAGAGCGCACATCGCCCACAGTCCCCG
AGAAGTTGGGGGGAGGGGTCGGCAATTGAACGGGTGCCTAGAGAAGGTGGCGCGGGGTAAACTGGGAAAG
TGATGTCGTGTACTGGCTCCGCCTTTTTCCCGAGGGTGGGGGAGAACCGTATATAAGTGCAGTAGTCGCC
GTGAACGTTCTTTTTCGCAACGGGTTTGCCGCCAGAACACAGCTGAAGCTTCGAGGGGCTCGCATCTCTC
CTTCACGCGCCCGCCGCCCTACCTGAGGCCGCCATCCACGCCGGTTGAGTCGCGTTCTGCCGCCTCCCGC
CTGTGGTGCCTCCTGAACTGCGTCCGCCGTCTAGGTAAGTTTAAAGCTCAGGTCGAGACCGGGCCTTTGT
CCGGCGCTCCCTTGGAGCCTACCTAGACTCAGCCGGCTCTCCACGCTTTGCCTGACCCTGCTTGCTCAAC
TCTACGTCTTTGTTTCGTTTTCTGTTCTGCGCCGTTACAGATCCAAGCTGTGACCGGCGCCTACTCTAGA
GCTAGCGAATTATGCAGATCTTCGTGAAGACTCTGACTGGTAAGACCATCACCCTCGAGGTTGAGCCCAG
TGACACCATCGAGAATGTCAAGGCAAAGATCCAAGATAAGGAAGGCATCCCTCCTGACCAGCAGAGGCTG
ATCTTTGCTGGAAAACAGCTGGAAGATGGGCGCACCCTGTCTGACTACAACATCCAGAAAGAGTCCACCC
TGCACCTGGTGCTCCGCTTAAGAGGGGGTTAGCTTCAATCCTGCTACAACTTCCTCAAGGAACAACACTG
TCAAAAGGCATCTACCCAAAAAGGGGCTGAGGCCGCAGTTAAACCTCTGTTGGTACCACATCACGTCGTA
GCTACGGTACAAGAAATTCAGCTCCAAGCAGCAGTTGGCGAACTGCTCCTGTTGGAATGGCTCGCTATGG
CTGTCATGCTCCTTCTTCTCTGTTGCTGCTTGACAGATTGACCGGCGACAATCAACCTCTGGATTACAAA
ATTTGTGAAAGATTGACTGGTATTCTTAACTATGTTGCTCCTTTTACGCTATGTGGATACGCTGCTTTAA
TGCCTTTGTATCATGCGTTAACTAAACTTGTTTATTGCAGCTTATAATGGTTACAAATAAAGCAATAGCA
TCACAAATTTCACAAATAAAGCATTTTTTTCACTGCATTCTAGTTGTGGTTTGTCCAAACTCATCAATGT
ATCTTATCATGTCTGGAATTGACTCAAATGATGTCAATTAGTCTATCAGAAGCTCATCTGGTCTCCCTTC
CGGGGGACAAGACATCCCTGTTTAATATTTAAACAGCAGTGTTCCCAAACTGGGTTCTTATATCCCTTGC
TCTGGTCAACCAGGTTGCAGGGTTTCCTGTCCTCACAGGAACGAAGTCCCTAAAGAAACAGTGGCAGCCA
GGTTTAGCCCCGGAATTGACTGGATTCCTTTTTTAGGGCCCATTGGTATGGCTTTTTCCCCGTATCCCCC
CAGGTGTCTGCAGGCTCAAAGAGCAGCGAGAAGCGTTCAGAGGAAAGCGATCCCGTGCCACCTTCCCCGT
GCCCGGGCTGTCCCCGCACGCTGCCGGCTCGGGGATGCGGGGGGAGCGCCGGACCGGAGCGGAGCCCCGG
GCGGCTCGCTGCTGCCCCCTAGCGGGGGAGGGACGTAATTACATCCCTGGGGGCTTTGGGGGGGGGCTGT
CCCTGATATCTATAACAAGAAAATATATATATAATAAGTTATCACGTAAGTAGAACATGAAATAACAATA
TAATTATCGTATGAGTTAAATCTTAAAAGTCACGTAAAAGATAATCATGCGTCATTTTGACTCACGCGGT
CGTTATAGTTCAAAATCAGTGACACTTACCGCATTGACAAGCACGCCTCACGGGAGCTCCAAGCGGCGAC
TGAGATGTCCTAAATGCACAGCGACGGATTCGCGCTATTTAGAAAGAGAGAGCAATATTTCAAGAATGCA
TGCGTCAATTTTACGCAGACTATCTTTCTAGGGTTAATCTAGCTGCATCAGGATCATATCGTCGGGTCTT
TTTTCCGGCTCAGTCATCGCCCAAGCTGGCGCTATCTGGGCATCGGGGAGGAAGAAGCCCGTGCCTTTTC
CCGCGAGGTTGAAGCGGCATGGAAAGAGTTTGCCGAGGATGACTGCTGCTGCATTGACGTTGAGCGAAAA
CGCACGTTTACCATGATGATTCGGGAAGGTGTGGCCATGCACGCCTTTAACGGTGAACTGTTCGTTCAGG
CCACCTGGGATACCAGTTCGTCGCGGCTTTTCCGGACACAGTTCCGGATGGTCAGCCCGAAGCGCATCAG
CAACCCGAACAATACCGGCGACAGCCGGAACTGCCGTGCCGGTGTGCAGATTAATGACAGCGGTGCGGCG
CTGGGATATTACGTCAGCGAGGACGGGTATCCTGGCTGGATGCCGCAGAAATGGACATGGATACCCCGTG
AGTTACCCGGCGGGCGCGCTTGGCGTAATCATGGTCATAGCTGTTTCCTGTGTGAAATTGTTATCCGCTC
ACAATTCCACACAACATACGAGCCGGAAGCATAAAGTGTAAAGCCTGGGGTGCCTAATGAGTGAGCTAAC
TCACATTAATTGCGTTGCGCTCACTGCCCGCTTTCCAGTCGGGAAACCTGTCGTGCCAGCTGCATTAATG
AATCGGCCAACGCGCGGGGAGAGGCGGTTTGCGTATTGGGCGCTCTTCCGCTTCCTCGCTCACTGACTCG
CTGCGCTCGGTCGTTCGGCTGCGGCGAGCGGTATCAGCTCACTCAAAGGCGGTAATACGGTTATCCACAG
AATCAGGGGATAACGCAGGAAAGAACATGTGAGCAAAAGGCCAGCAAAAGGCCAGGAACCGTAAAAAGGC
CGCGTTGCTGGCGTTTTTCCATAGGCTCCGCCCCCCTGACGAGCATCACAAAAATCGACGCTCAAGTCAG
AGGTGGCGAAACCCGACAGGACTATAAAGATACCAGGCGTTTCCCCCTGGAAGCTCCCTCGTGCGCTCTC
CTGTTCCGACCCTGCCGCTTACCGGATACCTGTCCGCCTTTCTCCCTTCGGGAAGCGTGGCGCTTTCTCA
TAGCTCACGCTGTAGGTATCTCAGTTCGGTGTAGGTCGTTCGCTCCAAGCTGGGCTGTGTGCACGAACCC
CCCGTTCAGCCCGACCGCTGCGCCTTATCCGGTAACTATCGTCTTGAGTCCAACCCGGTAAGACACGACT
TATCGCCACTGGCAGCAGCCACTGGTAACAGGATTAGCAGAGCGAGGTATGTAGGCGGTGCTACAGAGTT
CTTGAAGTGGTGGCCTAACTACGGCTACACTAGAAGAACAGTATTTGGTATCTGCGCTCTGCTGAAGCCA
GTTACCTTCGGAAAAAGAGTTGGTAGCTCTTGATCCGGCAAACAAACCACCGCTGGTAGCGGTGGTTTTT
TTGTTTGCAAGCAGCAGATTACGCGCAGAAAAAAAGGATCTCAAGAAGATCCTTTGATCTTTTCTACGGG
GTCTGACGCTCAGTGGAACGAAAACTCACGTTAAGGGATTTTGGTCATGAGATTATCAAAAAGGATCTTC
ACCTAGATCCTTTTAAATTAAAAATGAAGTTTTAAATCAATCTAAAGTATATATGAGTAAACTTGGTCTG
ACAGTTACCAATGCTTAATCAGTGAGGCACCTATCTCAGCGATCTGTCTATTTCGTTCATCCATAGTTGC
CTGACTCCCCGTCGTGTAGATAACTACGATACGGGAGGGCTTACCATCTGGCCCCAGTGCTGCAATGATA
CCGCGAGACCCACGCTCACCGGCTCCAGATTTATCAGCAATAAACCAGCCAGCCGGAAGGGCCGAGCGCA
GAAGTGGTCCTGCAACTTTATCCGCCTCCATCCAGTCTATTAATTGTTGCCGGGAAGCTAGAGTAAGTAG
TTCGCCAGTTAATAGTTTGCGCAACGTTGTTGCCATTGCTACAGGCATCGTGGTGTCACGCTCGTCGTTT
GGTATGGCTTCATTCAGCTCCGGTTCCCAACGATCAAGGCGAGTTACATGATCCCCCATGTTGTGCAAAA
AAGCGGTTAGCTCCTTCGGTCCTCCGATCGTTGTCAGAAGTAAGTTGGCCGCAGTGTTATCACTCATGGT
TATGGCAGCACTGCATAATTCTCTTACTGTCATGCCATCCGTAAGATGCTTTTCTGTGACTGGTGAGTAC
TCAACCAAGTCATTCTGAGAATAGTGTATGCGGCGACCGAGTTGCTCTTGCCCGGCGTCAATACGGGATA
ATACCGCGCCACATAGCAGAACTTTAAAAGTGCTCATCATTGGAAAACGTTCTTCGGGGCGAAAACTCTC
AAGGATCTTACCGCTGTTGAGATCCAGTTCGATGTAACCCACTCGTGCACCCAACTGATCTTCAGCATCT
TTTACTTTCACCAGCGTTTCTGGGTGAGCAAAAACAGGAAGGCAAAATGCCGCAAAAAAGGGAATAAGGG
CGACACGGAAATGTTGAATACTCATACTCTTCCTTTTTCAATATTATTGAAGCATTTATCAGGGT
